Addgene plasmid #73948: pGex-4T-2_GABARAP
Purpose: For recombinant expression of human GABARAP in E.coli
Depositing lab: Dieter Willbold. Depositing organization: Forschungszentrum Juelich GmbH. Publication: Sequence-specific 1H, 13C and 15N resonance assignments of human GABA receptor associated protein. Stangler T, Mayr LM, Dingley AJ, Luge C, Willbold D. J Biomol NMR. 2001 Oct;21(2):183-4. PubMed 11727985.
Backbone
  Vector backbone: pGex-4T-2
  Backbone manufacturer: GE Healthcare Life Sciences
  Backbone size w/o insert (bp): 4970
  Total vector size (bp): 5320
  Vector type: Bacterial Expression
Growth in bacteria
  Bacterial resistance: Ampicillin, 100 μg/mL
  Growth temperature: 37°C
  Growth strain: DH5alpha
  Copy number: High Copy
Gene/Insert
  Gene/Insert name: GABARAP
  Species: H. sapiens (human)
  Insert size (bp): 351
  Entrez Gene: GABARAP (a.k.a. ATG8A, GABARAP-a, MM46)
  Promoter: tac
  Tag / fusion protein: GST (N terminal on backbone)
  Cloning method: Restriction Enzyme; 5′ cloning site BamH I (not destroyed); 3′ cloning site Not I (not destroyed)
  Sequencing primers: 5′ CCAGCAAGTATATAGCATGG; 3′ GCTTACAGACAAGCTGTGAC
Terms and licenses: Academic/Nonprofit Terms; Industry Terms: Not Available to Industry
How to cite: pGex-4T-2_GABARAP was a gift from Dieter Willbold (Addgene plasmid # 73948 ; http://n2t.net/addgene:73948 ; RRID:Addgene_73948)
