[The description below was written by a language model from this plasmid's Addgene catalogue record.]
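Description:
pGex-4T-2_GABARAP is a bacterial expression plasmid built on the commercial pGEX-4T-2 backbone for producing recombinant human GABARAP (GABA receptor-associated protein, also known as ATG8A) in E. coli. The complete construct is about 5.3 kb, of which the backbone contributes roughly 4.97 kb. It is maintained as a high-copy plasmid under ampicillin selection. No feature table accompanies the record, so individual backbone elements such as the origin of replication are not itemised.

The 351 bp human GABARAP coding sequence was inserted by restriction cloning between the BamHI and NotI sites of the polylinker, both of which remain intact, so the insert can be excised or exchanged. Transcription is driven by the tac promoter, a hybrid trp/lac promoter that is normally repressed by the Lac repressor and induced with IPTG. The insert is fused downstream of the backbone-encoded glutathione S-transferase, giving an N-terminal GST–GABARAP fusion that can be captured on glutathione affinity resin. Vectors of the pGEX-4T series generally carry a thrombin recognition site between GST and the cloning region, which allows the tag to be removed after purification, although the record does not list this site explicitly.

The stated purpose is recombinant expression of human GABARAP in E. coli. The associated publication reports 1H, 13C and 15N NMR resonance assignments for the protein, which indicates that the plasmid was used to prepare purified, isotope-labelled GABARAP for structural studies. It is equally suited to generating GST-tagged protein for biochemical work.
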