>Addgene plasmid #73948 | pGex-4T-2_GABARAP | depositor partial sequence | sequence record 138298 | Region around GST-GABARAP
GGATAACAATTTCACMCAGGAAACAGTATTCATGTCCCCTATACTAGGTTATTGGAAAATTAAGGGCCTT
GTGCAACCCACTCGACTTCTTTTGGAATATCTTGAAGAAAAATATGAAGAGCATTTGTATGAGCGCGATG
AAGGTGATAAATGGCGAAACAAAAAGTTTGAATTGGGTTTGGAGTTTCCCAATCTTCCTTATTATATTGA
TGGTGATGTTAAATTAACACAGTCTATGGCCATCATACGTTATATAGCTGACAAGCACAACATGTTGGGT
GGTTGTCCAAAAGAGCGTGCAGAGATTTCAATGCTTGAAGGAGCGGTTTTGGATATTAGATACGGTGTTT
CGAGAATTGCATATAGTAAAGACTTTGAAACTCTCAAAGTTGATTTTCTTAGCAAGCTACCTGAAATGCT
GAAAATGTTCGAAGATCGTTTATGTCATAAAACATATTTAAATGGTGATCATGTAACCCATCCTGACTTC
ATGTTGTATGACGCTCTTGATGTTGTTTTATACATGGACCCAATGTGCCTGGATGCGTTCCCAAAATTAG
TTTGTTTTAAAAAACGTATTGAAGCTATCCCACAAATTGATAAGTACTTGAAATCCAGCAAGTATATAGC
ATGGCCTTTGCAGGGCTGGCAAGCCACGTTTGGTGGTGGCGACCATCCTCCAAAATCGGATCTGGTTCCG
CGT
[357 nt withheld, positions 704-1060]
TAATGCGGCCGCATCGTGACTGACTGACGATCTGCCTCGCGCGTTTCGGTGATGACGGTGAAAACCT
