>Addgene plasmid #73948 | pGex-4T-2_GABARAP | addgene partial sequence | sequence record 140621 | pGEX5 5'-GGGCTGGCAAGCCACGTTTGGTG-3'
[356 nt withheld, positions 1-356]
TAATGCGGCCGCATCGTGACTGACTGACGATCTGCCTCGCGCGTTTCGGTGATGACGGTGAAAACCTCTG
ACACATGCAGCTCCCGGAGACGGTCACAGCTTGTCTGTAAGCGGATGCCGGGAGCAGACAAGCCCGTCAG
GGCGCGTCAGCGGGTGTTGGCGGGTGTCGGGGCGCAGCCATGACCCAGTCACGTAGCGATAGCGGAGTGT
ATAATTCTTGAAGACGAAAGGGCCTCGTGATACGCCTATTTTTATAGGTTAATGTCATGATAATAATGGT
TTCTTAGACGTCAGGTGGCACTTTTCGGGGAAATGTGCGCGGAACCCCTATTTGTTTATTTTTCTAAATA
CATTCAAATATGTATCCGCTCATGAGACAATAACCCTGATAAATGCTTCAATAATATTGAA
