>Addgene plasmid #73948 | pGex-4T-2_GABARAP | addgene partial sequence | sequence record 140644 | pGEX3 5'-CCGGGAGCTGCATGTGTCAGAGG-3'
CGCGAGGCAGATCGTCAGTCAGTCACGATGCGGCCGCATTA
[357 nt withheld, positions 42-398]
ACGCGGAACCAGATCCGATTTTGGAGGATGGTCGCCACCACCAAACGTGGCTTGCCAGCCCTGCAAAGGC
CATGCTATATACTTGCTGGATTTCAAGTACTTATCAATTTGTGGGATAGCTTCAATACGTTTTTTAAAAC
AAACTAATTTTGGGAACGCATCCAGGCACATTGGGTCCATGTATAAAACAACATCAAGAGCGTCATACAA
CATGAAGTCAGGATGGGTTACATGATCACCATTTAAATATGTTTTATGACATAAACGATCTTCGAACATT
TTCAGCATTTCAGGTAGCTTGCTAAGAAAATCAACTTTGAGAGTTTCAAAGTCTTTACTATATGCAATTC
TCGAAACACCGTATCTAATATCCAA
